>Addgene plasmid #164449 | AiP11496 - pAAV-hDlxI56i-minBG-H2B-nsSYFP2-WPRE3-BGHpA (Alias: CN1496) | addgene full sequence | sequence record 325691 | Addgene NGS Result
CCTGCAGGCAGCTGCGCGCTCGCTCGCTCACTGAGGCCGCCCGGGCGTCGGGCGACCTTTGGTCGCCCGG
CCTCAGTGAGCGAGCGAGCGCGCAGAGAGGGAGTGGCCAACTCCATCACTAGGGGTTCCTGCGGCCGCAC
GCGTATAGGTACCGAGCTCTATGCACTCACAGTGGTTTGGCATGCATCTGGTGAATTTTTTTTAACGAAA
AATTAGTGTTGGTTTCGATGTATGGTAGCATTCTCCCTAACGTAATTTGAATAATTCAGCAAAGCCCCAC
TACCAGCTGTACTTCTGCAGCCTCTTCCATTCTTTTCAGCATTATAATTTTGGTTAATTTTCAATTTTAG
GTCCTACGTCTCTGCAATTTGTGTATGAATAACAGAATAATTTCCCTCTTTTGTTTCGCCTTTCCTGTTC
CTGAATCTAAATAAAGATGGCTTTTTAGTATTAAAAGTGGAAGAAAATTACAGGTAATTATCTTTGACGG
TAAAAACGCTGTAATCAGCGGGCTACATGAAAAATTACTCTAATTATGGCTGCATTTAAGAGAATGGAAA
AAAACCTTCTTGTGGATAAAAACCTTAAATTGTCCCCAATGTCTGCTTCAAATTGGATGGCACTGCAGCT
GGAGGCTTTGTTCAGAATTGATCCTGGGGAGCTACGAACCCAAAGTTTCACAGTAGGGAGCTCGGGCTGG
GCATAAAAGTCAGGGCAGAGCCATCTATTGCTTACATTTGCTTCTGGGATCCAGATCTTTCGAAGCTAGC
GCTACCGGTCGCCACCATGCCAGAGCCAGCGAAGTCTGCTCCCGCCCCGAAAAAGGGCTCCAAGAAGGCG
GTGACTAAGGCGCAGAAGAAAGGCGGCAAGAAGCGCAAGCGCAGCCGCAAGGAGAGCTATTCCATCTATG
TGTACAAGGTTCTGAAGCAGGTCCACCCTGACACCGGCATTTCGTCCAAGGCCATGGGCATCATGAATTC
GTTTGTGAACGACATTTTCGAGCGCATCGCAGGTGAGGCTTCCCGCCTGGCGCATTACAACAAGCGCTCG
ACCATCACCTCCAGGGAGATCCAGACGGCCGTGCGCCTGCTGCTGCCTGGGGAGTTGGCCAAGCACGCCG
TGTCCGAGGGTACTAAGGCCATCACCAAGTACACCAGCGCTAAGGGAGGGGGGGGGTCTGGTGGCGGGGG
ATCTGGAGGAGGTGGTTCCATGGTCAGCAAGGGCGAGGAGCTGTTCACCGGGGTGGTGCCCATCCTGGTC
GAGCTGGACGGCGACGTAAACGGCCACAAGTTCAGCGTGTCCGGCGAGGGCGAGGGCGATGCCACCTACG
GCAAGCTGACCCTGAAGCTGATCTGCACCACCGGCAAGCTGCCCGTGCCCTGGCCCACCCTCGTGACCAC
CCTGGGCTACGGCGTGCAGTGCTTCGCCCGCTACCCCGACCACATGAAGCAGCACGACTTCTTCAAGTCC
GCCATGCCCGAAGGCTACGTCCAGGAGCGCACCATCTTCTTCAAAGACGACGGCAACTACAAGACCCGCG
CCGAGGTGAAGTTCGAGGGCGACACCCTGGTGAACCGCATCGAGCTGAAGGGCATCGACTTCAAGGAGGA
CGGCAACATCCTGGGGCACAAGCTGGAGTACAACTACAACAGCCACAACGTCTATATCACCGCCGACAAG
CAGAAGAACGGCATCAAGGCCAACTTCAAGATCCGCCACAACATCGAGGACGGCGGCGTGCAGCTCGCCG
ACCACTACCAGCAGAACACCCCCATCGGCGACGGCCCCGTGCTGCTGCCCGACAACCACTACCTGAGCTA
CCAGTCCAAGCTGAGCAAAGACCCCAACGAGAAGCGCGATCACATGGTCCTGCTGGAGTTCGTGACCGCC
GCCGGGATCACTCTCGGCATGGACGAGCTGTACAAATAAGTCGACATCATAATCAACCTCTGGATTACAA
AATTTGTGAAAGATTGACTGGTATTCTTAACTATGTTGCTCCTTTTACGCTATGTGGATACGCTGCTTTA
ATGCCTTTGTATCATGCTATTGCTTCCCGTATGGCTTTCATTTTCTCCTCCTTGTATAAATCCTGGTTAG
TTCTTGCCACGGCGGAACTCATCGCCGCCTGCCTTGCCCGCTGCTGGACAGGGGCTCGGCTGTTGGGCAC
TGACAATTCCGTGGCTCGAGAGATCTTCGACTGTGCCTTCTAGTTGCCAGCCATCTGTTGTTTGCCCCTC
CCCCGTGCCTTCCTTGACCCTGGAAGGTGCCACTCCCACTGTCCTTTCCTAATAAAATGAGGAAATTGCA
TCGCATTGTCTGAGTAGGTGTCATTCTATTCTGGGGGGTGGGGTGGGGCAGGACAGCAAGGGGGAGGATT
GGGAAGACAATAGCAGGCATGAGATCTCACGTGCGGACCGAGCGGCCGCAGGAACCCCTAGTGATGGAGT
TGGCCACTCCCTCTCTGCGCGCTCGCTCGCTCACTGAGGCCGGGCGACCAAAGGTCGCCCGACGCCCGGG
CTTTGCCCGGGCGGCCTCAGTGAGCGAGCGAGCGCGCAGCTGCCTGCAGGGGCGCCTGATGCGGTATTTT
CTCCTTACGCATCTGTGCGGTATTTCACACCGCATA
[95 nt withheld, positions 2627-2721]
T
[46 nt withheld, positions 2723-2768]
C
[141 nt withheld, positions 2770-2910]
CCTTTGACGTTGGAGTCCACGTTCTTT
[37 nt withheld, positions 2938-2974]
ACTCTATCTCGGGCTATTCTTTTGATTTATAAGGGATTTTGCCGATTTCGGTCTATTGGTTAAAAAATGA
GCTGATTTAACAAAAATTTAACGCGAATTTTAACAAAATATTAACGTTTACAATTTTATGGTGCACTCTC
AGTACAATCTGCTCTGATGCCGCATAGTTAAGCCAGCCCCGACACCCGCCAACACCCGCTGACGCGCCCT
GACGGGCTTGTCTGCTCCCGGCATCCGCTTACAGACAAGCTGTGACCGTCTCCGGGAGCTGCATGTGTCA
GAGGTTTTCACCGTCATCACCGAAACGCGCGAGACGAAAGGGCCTCGTGATACGCCTATTTTTATAGGTT
AATGTCATGATAATAATGGTTTCTTAGACGTCAGGTGGCACTTTTCGGGGAAATGTGCGCGGAACCCCTA
TTTGTTTATTTTTCTAAATACATTCAAATATGTATCCGCTCATGAGACAATAACCCTGATAAATGCTTCA
ATAATATTGAAAAAGGAAGAGTATGAGTATTCAACATTTCCGTGTCGCCCTTATTCCCTTTTTTGCGGCA
TTTTGCCTTCCTGTTTTTGCTCACCCAGAAACGCTGGTGAAAGTAAAAGATGCTGAAGATCAGTTGGGTG
CACGAGTGGGTTACATCGAACTGGATCTCAACAGCGGTAAGATCCTTGAGAGTTTTCGCCCCGAAGAACG
TTTTCCAATGATGAGCACTTTTAAAGTTCTGCTATGTGGCGCGGTATTATCCCGTATTGACGCCGGGCAA
GAGCAACTCGGTCGCCGCATACACTATTCTCAGAATGACTTGGTTGAGTACTCACCAGTCACAGAAAAGC
ATCTTACGGATGGCATGACAGTAAGAGAATTATGCAGTGCTGCCATAACCATGAGTGATAACACTGCGGC
CAACTTACTTCTGACAACGATCGGAGGACCGAAGGAGCTAACCGCTTTTTTGCACAACATGGGGGATCAT
GTAACTCGCCTTGATCGTTGGGAACCGGAGCTGAATGAAGCCATACCAAACGACGAGCGTGACACCACGA
TGCCTGTAGCAATGGCAACAACGTTGCGCAAACTATTAACTGGCGAACTACTTACTCTAGCTTCCCGGCA
ACAATTAATAGACTGGATGGAGGCGGATAAAGTTGCAGGACCACTTCTGCGCTCGGCCCTTCCGGCTGGC
TGGTTTATTGCTGATAAATCTGGAGCCGGTGAGCGTGGGTCTCGCGGTATCATTGCAGCACTGGGGCCAG
ATGGTAAGCCCTCCCGTATCGTAGTTATCTACACGACGGGGAGTCAGGCAACTATGGATGAACGAAATAG
ACAGATCGCTGAGATAGGTGCCTCACTGATTAAGCATTGGTAACTGTCAGACCAAGTTTACTCATATATA
CTTTAGATTGATTTAAAACTTCATTTTTAATTTAAAAGGATCTAGGTGAAGATCCTTTTTGATAATCTCA
TGACCAAAATCCCTTAACGTGAGTTTTCGTTCCACTGAGCGTCAGACCCCGTAGAAAAGATCAAAGGATC
TTCTTGAGATCCTTTTTTTCTGCGCGTAATCTGCTGCTTGCAAACAAAAAAACCACCGCTACCAGCGGTG
GTTTGTTTGCCGGATCAAGAGCTACCAACTCTTTTTCCGAAGGTAACTGGCTTCAGCAGAGCGCAGATAC
CAAATACTGTTCTTCTAGTGTAGCCGTAGTTAGGCCACCACTTCAAGAACTCTGTAGCACCGCCTACATA
CCTCGCTCTGCTAATCCTGTTACCAGTGGCTGCTGCCAGTGGCGATAAGTCGTGTCTTACCGGGTTGGAC
TCAAGACGATAGTTACCGGATAAGGCGCAGCGGTCGGGCTGAACGGGGGGTTCGTGCACACAGCCCAGCT
TGGAGCGAACGACCTACACCGAACTGAGATACCTACAGCGTGAGCTATGAGAAAGCGCCACGCTTCCCGA
AGGGAGAAAGGCGGACAGGTATCCGGTAAGCGGCAGGGTCGGAACAGGAGAGCGCACGAGGGAGCTTCCA
GGGGGAAACGCCTGGTATCTTTATAGTCCTGTCGGGTTTCGCCACCTCTGACTTGAGCGTCGATTTTTGT
GATGCTCGTCAGGGGGGCGGAGCCTATGGAAAAACGCCAGCAACGCGGCCTTTTTACGGTTCCTGGCCTT
TTGCTGGCCTTTTGCTCACATGT
Features (pLannotate 1.2.2; 15 found; start..end, strand, type, name):
     12..39      +  repeat_region  AAV2 ITR (fragment): inverted terminal repeat of adeno-associated virus serotype 2 inverted
     68..95      +  repeat_region  AAV2 ITR (fragment): inverted terminal repeat of adeno-associated virus serotype 2 inverted
    787..1164    +  CDS            H2B: human histone H2B; HIST1H2BJ
   1210..1926    +  CDS            SYFP2: SYFP2 is a basic (constitutively fluorescent) yellow fluorescent protein published in 2006, derived from Aequorea victoria. It is reported to be a very rapidly-maturing monomer with moderate acid sensitivity.
   1941..2098    +  misc_feature   WPRE (fragment): woodchuck hepatitis virus posttranscriptional regulatory element
   2104..2184    +  misc_feature   WPRE (fragment): woodchuck hepatitis virus posttranscriptional regulatory element
   2201..2312    +  polyA_signal   bGH poly(A) signal: bovine growth hormone polyadenylation signal
   2430..2570    +  repeat_region  AAV2 ITR: inverted terminal repeat of adeno-associated virus serotype 2 inverted
   2575..2626    -  misc_feature   bom (fragment): basis of mobility region from pBR322
   2645..3100    +  rep_origin     f1 ori (sequence partly withheld): f1 bacteriophage origin of replication; arrow indicates direction of (+) strand synthesis
   3101..3150    -  misc_feature   bom (fragment): basis of mobility region from pBR322
   3252..3287    -  CDS            rop (fragment): Rop protein, which maintains plasmids at low copy number; rop
   3382..3486    +  promoter       AmpR promoter: bla
   3487..4347    +  CDS            AmpR: β-lactamase; bla; confers resistance to ampicillin, carbenicillin, and related antibiotics
   4518..5106    +  rep_origin     ori: high-copy-number ColE1/pMB1/pBR322/pUC origin of replication
