[The description below was written by a language model from this plasmid's Addgene catalogue record and pLannotate feature annotations shown in this document.]
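Description:
AiP11496 - pAAV-hDlxI56i-minBG-H2B-nsSYFP2-WPRE3-BGHpA (alias CN1496) is a 5,167-nt recombinant AAV transfer plasmid designed to produce a "direct-expressing" enhancer virus that drives a nuclear yellow fluorescent reporter. In bacteria it is maintained as a high-copy plasmid through a ColE1/pUC-type origin and selected with ampicillin via the bla gene and its promoter. An f1 phage origin and small remnants of pBR322 bom and rop sequences are also present in the backbone. The expression cassette lies between AAV2 inverted terminal repeats, which provide the signals for replication and packaging of the intervening DNA into AAV particles. One ITR is annotated in full, while the other is detected only as short fragments in the sequencing result.

According to the construct name and catalogue fields, transcription is controlled by the hDlxI56i enhancer placed upstream of a minimal beta-globin promoter. Neither element is picked up in the automated feature table, but both would fall in the unannotated region upstream of the coding sequence. In such a design, the minimal promoter is expected to have little activity alone, so the enhancer largely determines which cells express the reporter. The 1,122-bp insert encodes human histone H2B fused to SYFP2, a rapidly maturing monomeric yellow fluorescent protein. The histone moiety tethers the fluorophore to chromatin, giving nuclear labelling. Downstream, two WPRE fragments correspond to the shortened WPRE3 element that enhances transcript expression while saving packaging capacity, followed by the bovine growth hormone polyadenylation signal. The associated publication concerns enhancer viruses for cell-subclass-specific labelling in the brain, and this plasmid serves as the template for making such a virus.
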