Addgene plasmid #164449: AiP11496 - pAAV-hDlxI56i-minBG-H2B-nsSYFP2-WPRE3-BGHpA (Alias: CN1496)
Purpose: Direct-expressing H2BSYFP2 AAV Virus
Depositing lab: Allen Institute for Brain Science & Boaz Levi. Depositing organization: Allen Institute. Publication: Enhancer viruses for combinatorial cell-subclass-specific labeling. Graybuck LT, Daigle TL, Sedeno-Cortes AE, Walker M, Kalmbach B, Lenz GH, Morin E, Nguyen TN, Garren E, Bendrick JL, Kim TK, Zhou T, Mortrud M, Yao S, Siverts LA, Larsen R, Gore BB, Szelenyi ER, Trader C, Balaram P, van Velthoven CTJ, Chiang M, Mich JK, Dee N, Goldy J, Cetin AH, Smith K, Way SW, Esposito L, Yao Z, Gradinaru V, Sunkin SM, Lein E, Levi BP, Ting JT, Zeng H, Tasic B. Neuron. 2021 Mar 23. pii: S0896-6273(21)00159-8. doi: 10.1016/j.neuron.2021.03.011. PubMed 33789083.
Backbone
  Vector backbone: rAAV-hDlxI56i-minBglobin-H2B-nsSYFP2-WPRE3-BGHpA
  Backbone manufacturer: Allen Institute for Brain Science
  Vector type: AAV
Growth in bacteria
  Bacterial resistance: Ampicillin, 100 μg/mL
  Growth temperature: 37°C
  Growth strain: NEB Stable
  Copy number: High Copy
Gene/Insert
  Gene/Insert name: H2B-SYFP2
  Species: Synthetic
  Insert size (bp): 1122
  Promoter: minBetaGlobin
  Cloning method: Restriction Enzyme; 5′ cloning site Unknown (unknown if destroyed)
  Sequencing primers: 5′ AGCGCACGAGGGAGCTT; 3′ ACGTCGCCGTCCAGCTC
Terms and licenses: Academic/Nonprofit Terms; Industry Terms: Not Available to Industry
Depositor comments: Funded by BRAIN initiative.
How to cite: AiP11496 - pAAV-hDlxI56i-minBG-H2B-nsSYFP2-WPRE3-BGHpA (Alias: CN1496) was a gift from Allen Institute for Brain Science & Boaz Levi (Addgene plasmid # 164449 ; http://n2t.net/addgene:164449 ; RRID:Addgene_164449)
